Addgene plasmid #239594: AAV-U6-sgPlxnb2-CRISPRa-1-EF1a-LibVec
Purpose: expresses guide#1 to boost the expression of mouse Plxnb2, via CRISPRa
Depositing lab: Andreas Moor. Depositing organization: ETH Zurich (Swiss Federal Institute of Technology). Publication: In vivo interaction screening reveals liver-derived constraints to metastasis. Borrelli C, Roberts M, Eletto D, Hussherr MD, Fazilaty H, Valenta T, Lafzi A, Kretz JA, Guido Vinzoni E, Karakatsani A, Adivarahan S, Mannhart A, Kimura S, Meijs A, Baccouche Mhamedi F, Acar IE, Handler K, Ficht X, Platt RJ, Piscuoglio S, Moor AE. Nature. 2024 Aug;632(8024):411-418. doi: 10.1038/s41586-024-07715-3. Epub 2024 Jul 24. PubMed 39048831.
Backbone
  Vector backbone: AAV-U6-sgRNA-EF1a-LibVec
  Backbone manufacturer: D Eletto
  Backbone size w/o insert (bp): 7453
  Total vector size (bp): 5592
  Vector type: Mammalian Expression, AAV
  Selectable markers: EGFP
Growth in bacteria
  Bacterial resistance: Ampicillin, 100 μg/mL
  Growth temperature: 37°C
  Growth strain: NEB Stable
  Copy number: High Copy
Gene/Insert
  Gene/Insert name: Plxnb2
  gRNA/shRNA sequence: sgPlxnb2-CRISPRa-1: gagggagggacgagactaag
  Species: M. musculus (mouse)
  Entrez Gene: Plxnb2 (a.k.a. Debt, plexin-B2)
  Promoter: hU6
  Cloning method: Golden Gate
  Sequencing primers: 5′ hU6-f: 5' GAGGGCCTATTTCCCATGATT 3'
Terms and licenses: Academic/Nonprofit Terms; Industry Terms: Not Available to Industry
How to cite: AAV-U6-sgPlxnb2-CRISPRa-1-EF1a-LibVec was a gift from Andreas Moor (Addgene plasmid # 239594 ; http://n2t.net/addgene:239594 ; RRID:Addgene_239594)
