[The description below was written by a language model from this plasmid's Addgene catalogue record and pLannotate feature annotations shown in this document.]
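Description:
AAV-U6-sgPlxnb2-CRISPRa-1-EF1a-LibVec is an adeno-associated virus transfer plasmid for mammalian expression that delivers a single guide RNA directed at mouse Plxnb2 (plexin-B2) for CRISPR activation. It is built on the AAV-U6-sgRNA-EF1a-LibVec backbone, with the guide inserted by Golden Gate cloning. In bacteria it is maintained as a high-copy plasmid through a ColE1/pUC-type origin and selected with ampicillin via the β-lactamase gene. An f1 phage origin is also present in the backbone. The recorded use of a recombination-deficient growth strain is consistent with the need to keep the repetitive ITRs intact.

The payload lies between AAV2 inverted terminal repeats, which allow the cassette to be packaged into AAV particles. The left ITR is annotated only as short fragments, while the right one is detected in full. A human U6 RNA polymerase III promoter drives the Plxnb2-targeting spacer fused to a Streptococcus pyogenes Cas9 guide scaffold. Downstream, a separate EF-1α promoter drives EGFP terminated by a bovine growth hormone polyadenylation signal, giving a fluorescent marker for transduced or transfected cells. A short fragment annotated as SV40 small t antigen sits between the two units, and its role is not stated.

The plasmid encodes no Cas9 or activator component, so increasing Plxnb2 expression depends on a dCas9-based activator supplied separately in the target cells or animal. This is guide number 1 for the gene. The catalogue lists a backbone size larger than the total vector size, and the sequenced record is close to the latter.
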