Features (pLannotate 1.2.2; 17 found; start..end, strand, type, name):
     12..39      +  repeat_region  AAV2 ITR (fragment): inverted terminal repeat of adeno-associated virus serotype 2 inverted
     68..95      +  repeat_region  AAV2 ITR (fragment): inverted terminal repeat of adeno-associated virus serotype 2 inverted
    144..384     +  promoter       U6 promoter: RNA polymerase III promoter for human U6 snRNA
    413..488     +  misc_RNA       gRNA scaffold: guide RNA scaffold for the Streptococcus pyogenes CRISPR/Cas9 system
    505..571     +  CDS            small t antigen (fragment): SV40 (simian virus 40) small t antigen
    578..1756    +  promoter       EF-1α promoter: strong constitutive promoter for human elongation factor EF-1α
   1770..2489    +  CDS            EGFP: the original enhanced GFP (Yang et al., 1996) mammalian codon-optimized
   2557..2575    -  promoter       SP6 promoter: promoter for bacteriophage SP6 RNA polymerase
   2601..2825    +  polyA_signal   bGH poly(A) signal: bovine growth hormone polyadenylation signal
   2844..2984    +  repeat_region  AAV2 ITR: inverted terminal repeat of adeno-associated virus serotype 2 inverted
   2989..3040    -  misc_feature   bom (fragment): basis of mobility region from pBR322
   3059..3514    +  rep_origin     f1 ori (sequence partly withheld): f1 bacteriophage origin of replication; arrow indicates direction of (+) strand synthesis
   3515..3564    -  misc_feature   bom (fragment): basis of mobility region from pBR322
   3666..3700    -  CDS            rop (fragment): Rop protein, which maintains plasmids at low copy number; rop
   3796..3900    +  promoter       AmpR promoter: bla
   3901..4761    +  CDS            AmpR: β-lactamase; bla; confers resistance to ampicillin, carbenicillin, and related antibiotics
   4932..5520    +  rep_origin     ori: high-copy-number ColE1/pMB1/pBR322/pUC origin of replication
>Addgene plasmid #239594 | AAV-U6-sgPlxnb2-CRISPRa-1-EF1a-LibVec | addgene full sequence | sequence record 478283 | Addgene NGS Result
CCTGCAGGCAGCTGCGCGCTCGCTCGCTCACTGAGGCCGCCCGGGCGTCGGGCGACCTTTGGTCGCCCGG
CCTCAGTGAGCGAGCGAGCGCGCAGAGAGGGAGTGGCCAACTCCATCACTAGGGGTTCCTGCGGCCCCCG
TTAGAGGGCCTATTTCCCATGATTCCTTCATATTTGCATATACGATACAAGGCTGTTAGAGAGATAATTA
GAATTAATTTGACTGTAAACACAAAGATATTAGTACAAAATACGTGACGTAGAAAGTAATAATTTCTTGG
GTAGTTTGCAGTTTTAAAATTATGTTTTAAAATGGACTATCATATGCTTACCGTAACTTGAAAGTATTTC
GATTTCTTGGCTTTATATATCTTGTGGAAAGGACGAAACACCGAGGGAGGGACGAGACTAAGGTTTTAGA
GCTAGAAATAGCAAGTTAAAATAAGGCTAGTCCGTTATCAACTTGAAAAAGTGGCACCGAGTCGGTGCTT
TTTTTAATGCAAAGATGGATAAAGTTTTAAACAGAGAGGAATCTTTGCAGCTAATGGACCTTCTAGGTCT
TGAAAGGAGTGGGAATTGGCTCCGGTGCCCGTCAGTGGGCAGAGCGCACATCGCCCACAGTCCCCGAGAA
GTTGGGGGGAGGGGTCGGCAATTGAACCGGTGCCTAGAGAAGGTGGCGCGGGGTAAACTGGGAAAGTGAT
GTCGTGTACTGGCTCCGCCTTTTTCCCGAGGGTGGGGGAGAACCGTATATAAGTGCAGTAGTCGCCGTGA
ACGTTCTTTTTCGCAACGGGTTTGCCGCCAGAACACAGGTAAGTGCCGTGTGTGGTTCCCGCGGGCCTGG
CCTCTTTACGGGTTATGGCCCTTGCGTGCCTTGAATTACTTCCACCTGGCTGCAGTACGTGATTCTTGAT
CCCGAGCTTCGGGTTGGAAGTGGGTGGGAGAGTTCGAGGCCTTGCGCTTAAGGAGCCCCTTCGCCTCGTG
CTTGAGTTGAGGCCTGGCCTGGGCGCTGGGGCCGCCGCGTGCGAATCTGGTGGCACCTTCGCGCCTGTCT
CGCTGCTTTCGATAAGTCTCTAGCCATTTAAAATTTTTGATGACCTGCTGCGACGCTTTTTTTCTGGCAA
GATAGTCTTGTAAATGCGGGCCAAGATCTGCACACTGGTATTTCGGTTTTTGGGGCCGCGGGCGGCGACG
GGGCCCGTGCGTCCCAGCGCACATGTTCGGCGAGGCGGGGCCTGCGAGCGCGGCCACCGAGAATCGGACG
GGGGTAGTCTCAAGCTGGCCGGCCTGCTCTGGTGCCTGGCCTCGCGCCGCCGTGTATCGCCCCGCCCTGG
GCGGCAAGGCTGGCCCGGTCGGCACCAGTTGCGTGAGCGGAAAGATGGCCGCTTCCCGGCCCTGCTGCAG
GGAGCTCAAAATGGAGGACGCGGCGCTCGGGAGAGCGGGCGGGTGAGTCACCCACACAAAGGAAAAGGGC
CTTTCCGTCCTCAGCCGTCGCTTCATGTGACTCCACGGAGTACCGGGCGCCGTCCAGGCACCTCGATTAG
TTCTCGAGCTTTTGGAGTACGTCGTCTTTAGGTTGGGGGGAGGGGTTTTATGCGATGGAGTTTCCCCACA
CTGAGTGGGTGGAGACTGAAGTTAGGCCAGCTTGGCACTTGATGTAATTCTCCTTGGAATTTGCCCTTTT
TGAGTTTGGATCTTGGTTCATTCTCAAGCCTCAGACAGTGGTTCAAAGTTTTTTTCTTCCATTTCAGGTG
TCGTGAGCGGCCGCTCGAGATGGTGAGCAAGGGCGAGGAGCTGTTCACCGGGGTGGTGCCCATCCTGGTC
GAGCTGGACGGCGACGTAAACGGCCACAAGTTCAGCGTGTCCGGCGAGGGCGAGGGCGATGCCACCTACG
GCAAGCTGACCCTGAAGTTCATCTGCACCACCGGCAAGCTGCCCGTGCCCTGGCCCACCCTCGTGACCAC
CCTGACCTACGGCGTGCAGTGCTTCAGCCGCTACCCCGACCACATGAAGCAGCACGACTTCTTCAAGTCC
GCCATGCCCGAAGGCTACGTCCAGGAGCGCACCATCTTCTTCAAGGACGACGGCAACTACAAGACCCGCG
CCGAGGTGAAGTTCGAGGGCGACACCCTGGTGAACCGCATCGAGCTGAAGGGCATCGACTTCAAGGAGGA
CGGCAACATCCTGGGGCACAAGCTGGAGTACAACTACAACAGCCACAACGTCTATATCATGGCCGACAAG
CAGAAGAACGGCATCAAGGTGAACTTCAAGATCCGCCACAACATCGAGGACGGCAGCGTGCAGCTCGCCG
ACCACTACCAGCAGAACACCCCCATCGGCGACGGCCCCGTGCTGCTGCCCGACAACCACTACCTGAGCAC
CCAGTCCGCCCTGAGCAAAGACCCCAACGAGAAGCGCGATCACATGGTCCTGCTGGAGTTCGTGACCGCC
GCCGGGATCACTCTCGGCATGGACGAGCTGTACAAGTAAGAGCGCACCCGTCCGAGCTAAGGCGCGCCAT
ACATGCATGGTGTACAAGTAATCTAGAGGGCCCTATTCTATAGTGTCACCTAAATGCTAGAGCTCGCTGA
TCAGCCTCGACTGTGCCTTCTAGTTGCCAGCCATCTGTTGTTTGCCCCTCCCCCGTGCCTTCCTTGACCC
TGGAAGGTGCCACTCCCACTGTCCTTTCCTAATAAAATGAGGAAATTGCATCGCATTGTCTGAGTAGGTG
TCATTCTATTCTGGGGGGTGGGGTGGGGCAGGACAGCAAGGGGGAGGATTGGGAAGACAATAGCAGGCAT
GCTGGGGATGCGGTGGGCTCTATGGCTTCTGAGGCGGGGCCGCAGGAACCCCTAGTGATGGAGTTGGCCA
CTCCCTCTCTGCGCGCTCGCTCGCTCACTGAGGCCGGGCGACCAAAGGTCGCCCGACGCCCGGGCTTTGC
CCGGGCGGCCTCAGTGAGCGAGCGAGCGCGCAGCTGCCTGCAGGGGCGCCTGATGCGGTATTTTCTCCTT
ACGCATCTGTGCGGTATTTCACACCGCATA
[95 nt withheld, positions 3041-3135]
T
[46 nt withheld, positions 3137-3182]
C
[141 nt withheld, positions 3184-3324]
CCTTTGACGTTGGAGTCCACGTTCTTT
[37 nt withheld, positions 3352-3388]
ACTCTATCTCGGGCTATTCTTTTGATTTATAAGGGATTTTGCCGATTTCGGTCTATTGGTTAAAAAATGA
GCTGATTTAACAAAAATTTAACGCGAATTTTAACAAAATATTAACGTTTACAATTTTATGGTGCACTCTC
AGTACAATCTGCTCTGATGCCGCATAGTTAAGCCAGCCCCGACACCCGCCAACACCCGCTGACGCGCCCT
GACGGGCTTGTCTGCTCCCGGCATCCGCTTACAGACAAGCTGTGACCTTCTCCGGGAGCTGCATGTGTCA
GAGGTTTTCACCGTCATCACCGAAACGCGCGATACGAAAGGGCCTCGTGATACGCCTATTTTTATAGGTT
AATGTCATGATAATAATGGTTTCTTAGACGTCAGGTGGCACTTTTCGGGGAAATGTGCGCGGAACCCCTA
TTTGTTTATTTTTCTAAATACATTCAAATATGTATCCGCTCATGAGACAATAACCCTGATAAATGCTTCA
ATAATATTGAAAAAGGAAGAGTATGAGTATTCAACATTTCCGTGTCGCCCTTATTCCCTTTTTTGCGGCA
TTTTGCCTTCCTGTTTTTGCTCACCCAGAAACGCTGGTGAAAGTAAAAGATGCTGAAGATCAGTTGGGTG
CACGAGTGGGTTACATCGAACTGGATCTCAACAGCGGTAAGATCCTTGAGAGTTTTCGCCCCGAAGAACG
TTTTCCAATGATGAGCACTTTTAAAGTTCTGCTATGTGGCGCGGTATTATCCCGTATTGACGCCGGGCAA
GAGCAACTCGGTCGCCGCATACACTATTCTCAGAATGACTTGGTTGAGTACTCACCAGTCACAGAAAAGC
ATCTTACGGATGGCATGACAGTAAGAGAATTATGCAGTGCTGCCATAACCATGAGTGATAACACTGCGGC
CAACTTACTTCTGACAACGATCGGAGGACCGAAGGAGCTAACCGCTTTTTTGCACAACATGGGGGATCAT
GTAACTCGCCTTGATCGTTGGGAACCGGAGCTGAATGAAGCCATACCAAACGACGAGCGTGACACCACGA
TGCCTGTAGCAATGGCAACAACGTTGCGCAAACTATTAACTGGCGAACTACTTACTCTAGCTTCCCGGCA
ACAATTAATAGACTGGATGGAGGCGGATAAAGTTGCAGGACCACTTCTGCGCTCGGCCCTTCCGGCTGGC
TGGTTTATTGCTGATAAATCTGGAGCCGGTGAGCGTGGGTCTCGCGGTATCATTGCAGCACTGGGGCCAG
ATGGTAAGCCCTCCCGTATCGTAGTTATCTACACGACGGGGAGTCAGGCAACTATGGATGAACGAAATAG
ACAGATCGCTGAGATAGGTGCCTCACTGATTAAGCATTGGTAACTGTCAGACCAAGTTTACTCATATATA
CTTTAGATTGATTTAAAACTTCATTTTTAATTTAAAAGGATCTAGGTGAAGATCCTTTTTGATAATCTCA
TGACCAAAATCCCTTAACGTGAGTTTTCGTTCCACTGAGCGTCAGACCCCGTAGAAAAGATCAAAGGATC
TTCTTGAGATCCTTTTTTTCTGCGCGTAATCTGCTGCTTGCAAACAAAAAAACCACCGCTACCAGCGGTG
GTTTGTTTGCCGGATCAAGAGCTACCAACTCTTTTTCCGAAGGTAACTGGCTTCAGCAGAGCGCAGATAC
CAAATACTGTTCTTCTAGTGTAGCCGTAGTTAGGCCACCACTTCAAGAACTCTGTAGCACCGCCTACATA
CCTCGCTCTGCTAATCCTGTTACCAGTGGCTGCTGCCAGTGGCGATAAGTCGTGTCTTACCGGGTTGGAC
TCAAGACGATAGTTACCGGATAAGGCGCAGCGGTCGGGCTGAACGGGGGGTTCGTGCACACAGCCCAGCT
TGGAGCGAACGACCTACACCGAACTGAGATACCTACAGCGTGAGCTATGAGAAAGCGCCACGCTTCCCGA
AGGGAGAAAGGCGGACAGGTATCCGGTAAGCGGCAGGGTCGGAACAGGAGAGCGCACGAGGGAGCTTCCA
GGGGGAAACGCCTGGTATCTTTATAGTCCTGTCGGGTTTCGCCACCTCTGACTTGAGCGTCGATTTTTGT
GATGCTCGTCAGGGGGGCGGAGCCTATGGAAAAACGCCAGCAACGCGGCCTTTTTACGGTTCCTGGCCTT
TTGCTGGCCTTTTGCTCACATGT
